Addgene plasmid #27167: pTRKH3-ldhGFP
Depositing lab: Michela Lizier. Depositing organization: Universita Cattolica del Sacro Cuore, Centro di Ricerche Biotecnologiche. Publication: Comparison of expression vectors in Lactobacillus reuteri strains. Lizier M, Sarra PG, Cauda R, Lucchini F. FEMS Microbiol Lett. 2010 Jul 1. 308(1):8-15. 10.1111/j.1574-6968.2010.01978.x PubMed 20455948.
Backbone
  Vector backbone: pTRKH3
  Backbone size w/o insert (bp): 7493
  Vector type: Bacterial Expression
Growth in bacteria
  Bacterial resistance: Erythromycin, 200 μg/mL
  Growth temperature: 37°C
  Growth strain: DH5alpha
  Copy number: Low Copy
Gene/Insert
  Gene/Insert name: lactate dehydrogenase promoter region fused with modified green fluorescent protein 5 (alt names: Lactococcus lactis ldhL promoter; synthetic construct mgfp5)
  Species: Lactobacillus acidophilus and synthetic construct
  Insert size (bp): 1016
  Mutation: N/A
  Cloning method: Restriction Enzyme; 5′ cloning site SalI (not destroyed); 3′ cloning site BamHI (not destroyed)
  Sequencing primers: 5′ AGTGAAAAGTTCTTCTCCTT; 3′ GCGGCACGACTTCTTCAAGAGC
Terms and licenses: Academic/Nonprofit Terms; Industry Terms: Not Available to Industry
How to cite: pTRKH3-ldhGFP was a gift from Michela Lizier (Addgene plasmid # 27167)
