[The description below was written by a language model from this plasmid's Addgene catalogue record and pLannotate feature annotations shown in this document.]
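Description:
pTRKH3-ldhGFP is a bacterial expression plasmid built on the pTRKH3 backbone, an Escherichia coli/Gram-positive shuttle vector, and was deposited in connection with a study comparing expression vectors in Lactobacillus reuteri strains. The annotated 8,509 nt sequence shows two replication systems. A p15A origin supports maintenance in E. coli, where the record lists it as low copy. A Gram-positive replicon, annotated by homology as the repS replication gene with a fragment of the copR copy-control gene (the pIP501-type family), would allow replication in lactic acid bacteria. Selection is with erythromycin, provided by an erm gene encoding a 23S rRNA methylase that confers macrolide-lincosamide-streptogramin B resistance. The backbone also carries remnants of earlier cloning history: fragments of a chloramphenicol acetyltransferase gene with its promoter, an IS1 fragment, a transposase fragment, and a tetracycline resistance gene that appears as two separated fragments flanking the insert, which suggests the cassette interrupts it.

The payload is an insert of about 1 kb cloned between SalI and BamHI, consisting of a lactate dehydrogenase (ldhL) promoter region fused to mgfp5, a GFP variant with folding-enhancing mutations. The promoter's source is recorded inconsistently: the species field gives Lactobacillus acidophilus, while the alternative name refers to Lactococcus lactis. The promoter itself is not annotated in the feature table, but mgfp5 lies on the reverse strand. A short adjacent segment with homology to a streptococcal pth gene probably falls within the upstream promoter-bearing region. The construct serves as a fluorescent reporter for assessing ldh promoter-driven expression and vector performance in lactobacilli.
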