Features (pLannotate 1.2.2; 14 found; start..end, strand, type, name):
   1322..2056    +  CDS            erm: ERM_STREE - Experimental evidence at protein level: Swiss-Prot protein existence level 1. This protein produces a dimethylation of the adenine residue at position 2085 in 23S rRNA, resulting in reduced affinity between ribosomes and macrolide-lincosamide-streptogramin B antibiotics. From Streptococcus pneumoniae.
   2123..2647    +  CDS            tnpA (fragment): TNPA_BACTU - Protein inferred from homology: Swiss-Prot protein existence level 3. Required for transposition of transposon Tn4430. From Bacillus thuringiensis.
   2716..2931    +  CDS            copR (fragment): COPR_STRAG - Protein predicted: Swiss-Prot protein existence level 4. Involved in copy control of plasmid pIP501. From Streptococcus agalactiae.
   3643..5130    +  CDS            repS: REPS_STRPY - Protein predicted: Swiss-Prot protein existence level 4. Essential for replication. From Streptococcus pyogenes.
   5624..5842    -  CDS            CmR (fragment): chloramphenicol acetyltransferase; cat; confers resistance to chloramphenicol
   5843..5945    -  promoter       cat promoter: promoter of the E. coli cat gene encoding chloramphenicol acetyltransferase
   6066..6209    +  mobile_element IS1 (fragment): prokaryotic transposable element IS1
   6328..6383    -  rep_origin     RSF ori (fragment): Plasmids containing the RSF 1030 origin of replication can be propagated in E. coli cells that contain additional plasmids with compatible origins.
   6471..7016    -  rep_origin     p15A ori: Plasmids containing the medium-copy-number p15A origin of replication can be propagated in E. coli cells that contain a second plasmid with the ColE1 origin.
   7128..7156    +  promoter       tet promoter: E. coli promoter for tetracycline efflux protein gene
   7204..7499    +  CDS            TcR (fragment): tetracycline efflux protein; tet; confers resistance to tetracycline
   7499..8215    -  CDS            mgfp5: GFP with folding enhancement mutations; mgfp5; suitable for expression in plants due to removal of a cryptic intron
   8353..8472    +  CDS            pth (fragment): PTH_STRPZ - Experimental evidence at protein level: Swiss-Prot protein existence level 1. The natural substrate for this enzyme may be peptidyl-tRNAs which drop off the ribosome during protein synthesis. From Streptococcus pyogenes serotype M49 (strain NZ131).
   8508..625     +  CDS            TcR (fragment) (across the origin): tetracycline efflux protein; tet; confers resistance to tetracycline
>Addgene plasmid #27167 | pTRKH3-ldhGFP | depositor full sequence | sequence record 11337 | Author sequence
TCGACCGATGCCCTTGAGAGCCTTCAACCCAGTCAGCTCCTTCCGGTGGGCGCGGGGCATGACTATCGTC
GCCGCACTTATGACTGTCTTCTTTATCATGCAACTCGTAGGACAGGTGCCGGCAGCGCTCTGGGTCATTT
TCGGCGAGGACCGCTTTCGCTGGAGCGCGACGATGATCGGCCTGTCGCTTGCGGTATTCGGAATCTTGCA
CGCCCTCGCTCAAGCCTTCGTCACTGGTCCCGCCACCAAACGTTTCGGCGAGAAGCAGGCCATTATCGCC
GGCATGGCGGCCGACGCGCTGGGCTACGTCTTGCTGGCGTTCGCGACGCGAGGCTGGATGGCCTTCCCCA
TTATGATTCTTCTCGCTTCCGGCGGCATCGGGATGCCCGCGTTGCAGGCCATGCTGTCCAGGCAGGTAGA
TGACGACCATCAGGGACAGCTTCAAGGATCGCTCGCGGCTCTTACCAGCCTAACTTCGATCACTGGACCG
CTGATCGTCACGGCGATTTATGCCGCCTCGGCGAGCACATGGAACGGGTTGGCATGGATTGTAGGCGCCG
CCCTATACCTTGTCTGCCTCCCCGCGTTGCGTCGCGGTGCATGGAGCCGGGCCACCTCGACCTGAATGGA
AGCCGGCGGCACCTCGCTAACGGATTCACCACTCCAAGAATTGGAGCCAATCAATTCTTGCGGAGAACTG
TGAATGCGCAAACCAACCCTTGGCAGAACATATCCATCGCGTCCGCCATCTCCAGCAGCCGCACGCGGCG
CATCTCGAGTCTAGAATCGATACGATTTTGAAGTGGCAACAGATAAAAAAAAGCAGTTTAAAATTGTTGC
TGAACTTTTAAAACAAGCAAATACAATCATTGTCGCAACAGATAGCGACAGAGAAGGCGAAAACATTGCC
TGGTCGATCATTCATAAAGCAAATGCCTTTTCTAAAGATAAAACGTATAAAAGACTATGGATCAATAGTT
TAGAAAAAGATGTGATCCGTAGCGGTTTTCAAAATTTGCAACCAGGAATGAATTACTATCCCTTTTATCA
AGAAGCGCACAAAAAGAAAAACGAAATGATACACCAATCAGTGCAAAAAAAGATATAATGGGAGATAAGA
CGGTTCGTGTTCGTGCTGACTTGCACCATATCATAAAAATCGAAACAGCAAAGAATGGCGGAAACGTAAA
AGAAGTTATGGAAATAAGACTTAGAAGCAAACTTAAGAGTGTGTTGATAGTGCAGTATCTTAAAATTTTG
TATAATAGGAATTGAAGTTAAATTAGATGCTAAAAATTTGTAATTAAGAAGGAGTGATTACATGAACAAA
AATATAAAATATTCTCAAAACTTTTTAACGAGTGAAAAAGTACTCAACCAAATAATAAAACAATTGAATT
TAAAAGAAACCGATACCGTTTACGAAATTGGAACAGGTAAAGGGCATTTAACGACGAAACTGGCTAAAAT
AAGTAAACAGGTAACGTCTATTGAATTAGACAGTCATCTATTCAACTTATCGTCAGAAAAATTAAAACTG
AATACTCGTGTCACTTTAATTCACCAAGATATTCTACAGTTTCAATTCCCTAACAAACAGAGGTATAAAA
TTGTTGGGAGTATTCCTTACCATTTAAGCACACAAATTATTAAAAAAGTGGTTTTTGAAAGCCATGCGTC
TGACATCTATCTGATTGTTGAAGAAGGATTCTACAAGCGTACCTTGGATATTCACCGAACACTAGGGTTG
CTCTTGCACACTCAAGTCTCGATTCAGCAATTGCTTAAGCTGCCAGCGGAATGCTTTCATCCTAAACCAA
AAGTAAACAGTGTCTTAATAAAACTTACCCGCCATACCACAGATGTTCCAGATAAATATTGGAAGCTATA
TACGTACTTTGTTTCAAAATGGGTCAATCGAGAATATCGTCAACTGTTTACTAAAAATCAGTTTCATCAA
GCAATGAAACACGCCAAAGTAAACAATTTAAGTACCGTTACTTATGAGCAAGTATTGTCTATTTTTAATA
GTTATCTATTATTTAACGGGAGGAAATAATTCTATGAGTCGCTTTTGTAAATTTGGAAAGTTACACGTTA
CTAAAGGGAATGTAGATAAATTATTAGGTATACTACTGACAGCTTCCAAGGAGCTAAAGAGGTCCCTAGC
GCTCTTATCATGGGGAAGCTCGGATCATATGCAAGACAAAATAAACTCGCAACAGCACTTGGAGAAATGG
GACGAATCGAGAAAACCCTCTTTACGCTGGATTACATATCTAATAAAGCCGTAAGGAGACGGGTTCAAAA
AGGTTTAAATAAAGGAGAAGCAATCAATGCATTAGCTAGAACTATATTTTTTGGACAACGTGGAGAATTT
AGAGAACGTGCTCTCCAAGACCAGTTACAAAGAGCTAGTGCACTAAACATAATTATTAACGCTATAAGTG
TGTGGAACACTGTATATATGGAAAAAGCCGTAGAAGAATTAAAAGCAAGAGGAGAATTTAGAGAAGATTT
AATGCCATATGCGTGGCCGTTAGGATGGGAACATATCAATTTTCTTGGAGAATACAAATTTGAAGGATTA
CATGACACTGGGCAAATGAATTTACGTCCTTTACGTATAAAAGAGCCGTTTTATTCTTAATATAACGGCT
CTTTTTATAGAAAAAATCCTTAGCGTGGTTTTTTTCCGAAATGCTGGCGGTACCCCAAGAATTAGAAATG
AGTAGATCAAATTATTCACGAATAGAATCAGGAAAATCAGATCCAACCATAAAAACACTAGAACAAATTG
CAAAGTTAACTAACTCAACGCTAGTAGTGGATTTAATCCCAAATGAGCCAACAGAACCAGAGCCAGAAAC
AGAATCAGAACAAGTAACATTGGATTTAGAAATGGAAGAAGAAAAAAGCAATGACTTCGTGTGAATAATG
CACGAAATCGTTGCTTATTTTTTTTTAAAAGCGGTATACTAGATATAACGAAACAACGAACTGAATAGAA
ACGAAAAAAGAGCCATGACACATTTATAAAATGTTTGACGACATTTTATAAATGCATAGCCCGATAAGAT
TGCCAAACCAACGCTTATCAGTTAGTCAGATGAACTCTTCCCTCGTAAGAAGTTATTTAATTAACTTTGT
TTGAAGACGGTATATAACCGTACTATCATTATATAGGGAAATCAGAGAGTTTTCAAGTATCTAAGCTACT
GAATTTAAGAATTGTTAAGCAATCAATCGGAAATCGTTTGATTGCTTTTTTTGTATTCATTTATAGAAGG
TGGAGTTTGTATGAATCATGATGAATGTAAAACTTATATAAAAAATAGTTTATTGGAGATAAGAAAATTA
GCAAATATCTATACACTAGAAACGTTTAAGAAAGAGTTAGAAAAGAGAAATATCTACTTAGAAACAAAAT
CAGATAAGTATTTTTCTTCGGAGGGGGAAGATTATATATATAAGTTAATAGAAAATAACAAAATAATTTA
TTCGATTAGTGGAAAAAAATTGACTTATAAAGGAAAAAAATCTTTTTCAAAACATGCAATATTGAAACAG
TTGAATGAAAAAGCAAACCAAGTTAATTAAACAACCTATTTTATAGGATTTATAGGAAAGGAGAACAGCT
GAATGAATATCCCTTTTGTTGTAGAAACTGTGCTTCATGACGGCTTGTTAAAGTACAAATTTAAAAATAG
TAAAATTCGCTCAATCACTACCAAGCCAGGTAAAAGCAAAGGGGCTATTTTTGCGTATCGCTCAAAATCA
AGCATGATTGGCGGTCGTGGTGTTGTTCTGACTTCCGAGGAAGCGATTCAAGAAAATCAAGATACATTTA
CACATTGGACACCCAACGTTTATCGTTATGGAACGTATGCAGACGAAAACCGTTCATACACGAAAGGACA
TTCTGAAAACAATTTAAGACAAATCAATACCTTCTTTATTGATTTTGATATTCACACGGCAAAAGAAACT
ATTTCAGCAAGCGATATTTTAACAACCGCTATTGATTTAGGTTTTATGCCTACTATGATTATCAAATCTG
ATAAAGGTTATCAAGCATATTTTGTTTTAGAAACGCCAGTCTATGTGACTTCAAAATCAGAATTTAAATC
TGTCAAAGCAGCCAAAATAATTTCGCAAAATATCCGAGAATATTTTGGAAAGTCTTTGCCAGTTGATCTA
ACGTGTAATCATTTTGGTATTGCTCGCATACCAAGAACGGACAATGTAGAATTTTTTGATCCTAATTACC
GTTATTCTTTCAAAGAATGGCAAGATTGGTCTTTCAAACAAACAGATAATAAGGGCTTTACTCGTTCAAG
TCTAACGGTTTTAAGCGGTACAGAAGGCAAAAAACAAGTAGATGAACCCTGGTTTAATCTCTTATTGCAC
GAAACGAAATTTTCAGGAGAAAAGGGTTTAATAGGGCGTAATAACGTCATGTTTACCCTCTCTTTAGCCT
ACTTTAGTTCAGGCTATTCAATCGAAACGTGCGAATATAATATGTTTGAGTTTAATAATCGATTAGATCA
ACCCTTAGAAGAAAAAGAAGTAATCAAAATTGTTAGAAGTGCCTATTCAGAAAACTATCAAGGGGCTAAT
AGGGAATACATTACCATTCTTTGCAAAGCTTGGGTATCAAGTGATTTAACCAGTAAAGATTTATTTGTCC
GTCAAGGGTGGTTTAAATTCAAGAAAAAAAGAAGCGAACGTCAACGTGTTCATTTGTCAGAATGGAAAGA
AGATTTAATGGCTTATATTAGCGAAAAAAGCGATGTATACAAGCCTTATTTAGTGACGACCAAAAAAGAG
ATTAGAGAAGTGCTAGGCATTCCTGAACGGACATTAGATAAATTGCTGAAGGTACTGAAGGCGAATCAGG
AAATTTTCTTTAAGATTAAACCAGGAAGAAATGGTGGCATTCAACTTGCTAGTGTTAAATCATTGTTGCT
ATCGATCATTAAAGTAAAAAAAGAAGAAAAAGAAAGCTATATAAAGGCGCTGACAAATTCTTTTGACTTA
GAGCATACATTCATTCAAGAGACTTTAAACAAGCTAGCAGAACGCCCTAAAACGGACACACAACTCGATT
TGTTTAGCTATGATACAGGCTGAAAATAAAACCCGCACTATGCCATTACATTTATATCTATGATACGTGT
TTGTTTTTTCTTTGCTGTTTAGCGAATGATTAGCAGAAATATACAGAGTAAGATTTTAATTAATTATTAG
GGGGAGAAGGAGAGAGTAGCCCGAAAACTTTTAGTTGGCTTGGACTGAACGAAGTGAGGGAAAGGCTACT
AAAACGTCGAGGGGCAGTGAGAGCGAAGCGAACACTTGATTTTTTAATTTTCTATCTTTTATAGGTCATT
AGAGTATACTTATTTGTCCTATAAACTATTTAGCAGCATAATAGATTTATTGAATAGGTCATTTAAGTTG
AGCATATTAGAGGAGGAAAATCTTGGAGAAATATTTGAAGAACCCGATTACATGGATTGGATTAGTTCTT
GTGGTTACGTGGTTTTTAACTAAAAGTAGTGAATTTTTGATTTTTGGTGTGTGTGTCTTGTTGTTAGTAT
TTGCTAGTCAAAGTGATTAAATAGAATTCCGGATGAGCATTCATCAGGCGGGCAAGAATGTGAATAAAGG
CCGGATAAAACTTGTGCTTATTTTTCTTTACGGTCTTTAAAAAGGCCGTAATATCCAGCTGAACGGTCTG
GTTATAGGTACATTGAGCAACTGACTGAAATGCCTCAAAATGTTCTTTACGATGCCATTGGGATATATCA
ACGGTGGTATATCCAGTGATTTTTTTCTCCATTTTAGCTTCCTTAGCTCCTGAAAATCTCGATAACTCAA
AAAATACGCCCGGTAGTGATCTTATTTCATTATGGTGAAAGTTGGAACCTCTTACGTGCCGATCAACGTC
TCATTTTCGCCAAAAGTTGGCCCAGGGCTTCCCGGTATCAACAGGGACACCAGGATTTATTTATTCTGCG
AAGTGATCTTCCGTCACAGGTATTTATTCGGCGCAAAGTGCGTCGGGTGATGCTGCCAACTTACTGATTT
AGTGTATGATGGTGTTTTTGAGGTGCTCCAGTGGCTTCTGTTTCTATCAGCTGTCCCTCCTGTTCAGCTA
CTGACGGGGTGGTGCGTAACGGCAAAAGCACCGCCGGACATCAGCGCTAGCGGAGTGTATACTGGCTTAC
TATGTTGGCACTGATGAGGGTGTCAGTGAAGTGCTTCATGTGGCAGGAGAAAAAAGGCTGCACCGGTGCG
TCAGCAGAATATGTGATACAGGATATATTCCGCTTCCTCGCTCACTGACTCGCTACGCTCGGTCGTTCGA
CTGCGGCGAGCGGAAATGGCTTACGAACGGGGCGGAGATTTCCTGGAAGATGCCAGGAAGATACTTAACA
GGGAAGTGAGAGGGCCGCGGCAAAGCCGTTTTTCCATAGGCTCCGCCCCCCTGACAAGCATCACGAAATC
TGACGCTCAAATCAGTGGTGGCGAAACCCGACAGGACTATAAAGATACCAGGCGTTTCCCCCTGGCGGCT
CCCTCGTGCGCTCTCCTGTTCCTGCCTTTCGGTTTACCGGTGTCATTCCGCTGTTATGGCCGCGTTTGTC
TCATTCCACGCCTGACACTCAGTTCCGGGTAGGCAGTTCGCTCCAAGCTGGACTGTATGCACGAACCCCC
CGTTCAGTCCGACCGCTGCGCCTTATCCGGTAACTATCGTCTTGAGTCCAACCCGGAAAGACATGCAAAA
GCACCACTGGCAGCAGCCACTGGTAATTGATTTAGAGGAGTTAGTCTTGAAGTCATGCGCCGGTTAAGGC
TAAACTGAAAGGACAAGTTTTGGTGACTGCGCTCCTCCAAGCCAGTTACCTCGGTTCAAAGAGTTGGTAG
CTCAGAGAACCTTCGAAAAACCGCCCTGCAAGGCGGTTTTTTCGTTTTCAGAGCAAGAGATTACGCGCAG
ACCAAAACGATCTCAAGAAGATCATCTTATTAATCAGATAAAATATTTCTAGATTTCAGTGCAATTTATC
TCTTCAAATGTAGCACCTGAAGTCAGCCCCATACGATATAAGTTGTAATTCTCATGTTTGACAGCTTATC
ATCGATAAGCTTTAATGCGGTAGTTTATCACAGTTAAATTGCTAACGCAGTCAGGCACCGTGTATGAAAT
CTAACAATGCGCTCATCGTCATCCTCGGCACCGTCACCCTGGATGCTGTAGGCATAGGCTTGGTTATGCC
GGTACTGCCGGGCCTCTTGCGGGATATCGTCCATTCCGACAGCATCGCCAGTCACTATGGCGTGCTGCTA
GCGCTATATGCGTTGATGCAATTTCTATGCGCACCCGTTCTCGGAGCACTGTCCGACCGCTTTGGCCGCC
GCCCAGTCCTGCTCGCTTCGCTACTTGGAGCCACTATCGACTACGCGATCATGGCGACCACACCCGTCCT
GTGGATCCTTATTTGTATAGTTCATCCATGCCATGTGTAATCCCAGCAGCCGTTACAAACTCAAGAAGGA
CCATGTGGTCTCTCTTTTCGTTGGGATCTTTCGAAAGGGCAGATTGTGTGGACAGGTAATGGTTGTCTGG
TAAAAGGACAGGGTCATCGCCAATTGGAGTATTTTGTTGATAATGATCAGCGAGTTGCACGCCGCCGTCT
TCGATGTTGTGGCGGGTCTTGAAGTTGGCTTTGATGCCGTTCTTTTGCTTGTCGGCCATGATGTATACGT
TGTGGGAGTTGTAGTTGTATTCCAACTTGTGGCCGAGGATGTTTCCGTCCTCCTTGAAATCGATTCCCTT
AAGCTCGATCCTGTTGACGAGGGTGTCTCCCTCAAACTTGACTTCAGCACGTGTCTTGTAGTTCCCGTCG
TCCTTGAAGAAGATGGTCCTCTCCTGCACGTATCCCTCAGGCATGGCGCTCTTGAAGAAGTCGTGCCGCT
TCATATGATCTGGATATCTTGAAAAGCATTGAACACCATAAGTGAGAGTAGTGACAAGTGTTGGCCATGG
AACAGGTAGTTTTCCAGTAGTGCAAATAAATTTAAGGGTAAGTTTTCCGTATGTTGCATCACCTTCACCC
TCTCCACTGACAGAAAATTTGTACCCATTAACATCACCATCTAATTCAACAAGAATTGGGACAACTCCAG
TGAAAAGTTCTTCTCCTTTACTCATGAATTCAAGTCTCCTTTTTTATTAGTGATAATTTTAACAAAGAAA
ATTATACCATGTTGAAGAGCATTAATAAAATTATTATTTTGTGTTTGTGCTATTATAGTTGAGATTATTA
TTAATGAGGGGTAAATAAGATGAAGATAATTGCAGGTTTGGGTAATCCGGGTCAAAAATATGATAAGACC
AAACATAATACTGGTTTCATGACAATGGATCACTACCTTGATAAAAAAGGTTTGACTTTAAATAAAGATA
AATTTGAAGGGCATTGGACTAAAAAGCTTATCGATACCG
