>Addgene plasmid #27167 | pTRKH3-ldhGFP | addgene partial sequence | sequence record 33499 | 27167 with GFP-R
GAATTCAAGCTCTCCTTTTTTATTAGTGATAATTTTAACAAAGAAAATTATACCATGTTGAAGAGCATTA
ATAAAATTATTATTTTGTGTTTGTGCTATTATAGTTGAGATTATTATTAATGAGGGGTAAATAAGATGAA
GATAATTGCAGGTTTGGGTAATCCGGGTCAAAAATATGATAAGACCAAACATAATACTGGTTTCATGACA
ATGGATCACTACCTTGATAAAAAAGGTTTGACTTTAAATAAAGATAAATTTGAAGGGCATTGGACTAAAA
AGCTTATCGATACCGTCGACCGATGCCCTTGAGAGCCTTCAACCCAGTCAGCTCCTTCCGGTGGGCGCGG
GGCATGACTATCGTCGCCGCACTTATGACTGTCTTCTTTATCATGCAACTCGTAGGACAGGTGCCGGCAG
CGCTCTGGGTCATTTTCGGCGAGGACCGCTTTCGCTGGAGCGCGACGATGATCGGCCTGTCGCTTGCGGT
ATTCGGAATCTTGCACGCCCTCGCTCAAGCCTTCGTCACTGGTCCCGCCACCAAACGTTTCGGCGAGAAG
CAGGCCATTATCGCCGGCATGGCGGCCGACGCGCTGGGCTACGTCTTGCTGGCGTTCGCGACGCGAGGCT
GGATGGCCTTCCCCATTATGATTCTTCTCGCTTCCGGCGGCATCGGGATGCCCGCGTTGCAGGCCATGCT
GTCCAGGCAGGTAGATGACGACCATCAGGGACAGCTTCAAGGATCGCTCGCGGCTCTTACCAGCCTAACT
TCGATCATTGGACCGCTGATCGTCACGGCGATTTATGCCGCCTCGGCGAGCACATGGAACGGGTTGGCAT
GGATTGTA
